Addgene plasmid #193423: pNC-BiFC-Vnc
Purpose: (Empty Backbone) Nimble cloning-compatible vector for plant BiFC
Depositing lab: Pu Yan. Depositing organization: Chinese Academy of Tropical Agricultural Sciences. Publication: A Nimble Cloning-compatible vector system for high-throughput gene functional analysis in plants. Yan P, Tuo D, Shen W, Deng H, Zhou P, Gao X. Plant Commun. 2023 Mar 13;4(2):100471. doi: 10.1016/j.xplc.2022.100471. Epub 2022 Nov 9. PubMed 36352791.
Backbone
  Vector backbone: pCambia
  Vector type: Plant Expression
Growth in bacteria
  Bacterial resistance: Kanamycin, 50 μg/mL
  Growth temperature: 37°C
  Growth strain: ccdB Survival
  Copy number: High Copy
Gene/Insert
  Gene/Insert name: None
Terms and licenses: Academic/Nonprofit Terms; Industry Terms: Not Available to Industry
Depositor comments: NC frame-nVenus
How to cite: pNC-BiFC-Vnc was a gift from Pu Yan (Addgene plasmid # 193423 ; http://n2t.net/addgene:193423 ; RRID:Addgene_193423)
