[The description below was written by a language model from this plasmid's Addgene catalogue record and pLannotate feature annotations shown in this document.]
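Description:
pNC-BiFC-Vnc is an empty pCambia-based binary T-DNA vector for plant bimolecular fluorescence complementation (BiFC), designed to accept genes of interest by Nimble Cloning. The backbone carries the usual binary-vector elements. A ColE1/pMB1-type origin with a pBR322 bom site allows high-copy propagation in E. coli. The pVS1 oriV, RepA and StaA functions provide replication and stable maintenance in Agrobacterium, and a kanamycin resistance gene gives bacterial selection. Because the cloning site contains the ccdB toxin gene, the unmodified plasmid has to be maintained in a ccdB-tolerant strain.

Between the nopaline-type left and right T-DNA borders, the main expression unit runs from a CaMV 35S promoter region through the TMV Ω translational enhancer. The annotation tool matched the upstream flanking CaMV sequence as a viral ORF fragment. These are followed by the "NC frame", which is a cat promoter-driven ccdB counter-selection cassette, then a Venus fragment and the NOS terminator. The depositor describes this layout as NC frame-nVenus. Replacing the ccdB cassette with an open reading frame should therefore give a fusion with the N-terminal Venus fragment at the protein's C-terminus. Paired with a partner carrying the complementary Venus fragment, yellow fluorescence is reconstituted when the two proteins interact.

In the opposite orientation, a mannopine synthase promoter and terminator drive mTurquoise2 fused to a short fragment of the Arabidopsis xylosyltransferase XYLT. XYLT fragments of this kind are commonly used as Golgi-targeting signals, so this is presumably a cyan marker for transformed cells, although the record does not state its role. Only a small remnant of the bar (BlpR) gene is annotated, and no intact plant selection marker is listed.
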