Features (pLannotate 1.2.2; 24 found; start..end, strand, type, name):
      1..25      +  misc_feature   LB T-DNA repeat: left border repeat from nopaline C58 T-DNA
    111..363     -  terminator     MAS terminator: mannopine synthase terminator
    377..412     -  CDS            BlpR (fragment): phosphinothricin acetyltransferase; Streptomyces hygroscopicus bar; confers resistance to bialophos or phosphinothricin
    416..1129    -  CDS            mTurquoise2: mTurquoise2 is a basic (constitutively fluorescent) cyan fluorescent protein published in 2012, derived from Aequorea victoria. It is reported to be a rapidly-maturing monomer with very low acid sensitivity.
   1130..1234    -  CDS            XYLT (fragment): XYLT_ARATH - Experimental evidence at protein level: Swiss-Prot protein existence level 1. Glycosyltransferase involved in the xylosylation of N-glycans (PubMed:10781814, PubMed:12943552, PubMed:15013764, PubMed:15686448). Possesses beta-1,2-xylosyltransferase activity, transferring xylose from UDP-xylose to the core beta-linked mannose of N-glycans (PubMed:10781814, PubMed:12943552, PubMed:15013764, PubMed:15686448). Involved in the biosynthesis of glycoprotein bound N-glycans (PubMed:15686448, PubMed:22024534). Does not require metal ions for its activity (PubMed:15686448). From Arabidopsis
   1238..1618    -  promoter       MAS promoter: mannopine synthase promoter (Velten et al., 1984)
   1618..2430    +  CDS            IBMP_CAMVB (fragment): Experimental evidence at protein level: Swiss-Prot protein existence level 1. Enhances the ribosomal termination-reinitiation event leading to the translation of major open reading frames on the polycistronic viral RNAs. From Cauliflower mosaic virus (strain Bari 1) (CaMV).
   2614..2959    +  promoter       CaMV 35S promoter: strong constitutive promoter from cauliflower mosaic virus
   2989..3043    +  misc_feature   TMV Ω: translational enhancer from the tobacco mosaic virus 5'-leader sequence (Gallie et al., 1988)
   3225..3327    +  promoter       cat promoter: promoter of the E. coli cat gene encoding chloramphenicol acetyltransferase
   3358..3660    +  CDS            ccdB: CCDB_ECOLI - Also known as G, letB, letD. Experimental evidence at protein level: Swiss-Prot protein existence level 1. Toxic component of a type II toxin-antitoxin (TA) system, functioning in plasmid maintainence. Responsible for the post- segregational killing (PSK) of plasmid-free cells, also referred to as a plasmid addiction system. Half-life of over 2 hours. Cell killing by CcdB is accompanied by filamentation, defects in chromosome and plasmid segregation, defects in cell division, formation of anucleate cells, decreased DNA synthesis and plasmid loss. Interferes with the activity of DN
   3736..4365    +  CDS            mVenus (fragment): mVenus is a basic (constitutively fluorescent) yellow fluorescent protein published in 2006, derived from Aequorea victoria. It is reported to be a rapidly-maturing monomer with moderate acid sensitivity.
   4384..4636    +  terminator     NOS terminator: nopaline synthase terminator and poly(A) signal
   4663..4683    +  misc_feature   MCS (fragment): pUC18/19 multiple cloning site
   4686..4840    +  CDS            lacZα (fragment): LacZα fragment of β-galactosidase; lacZ fragment
   4906..4930    +  misc_feature   RB T-DNA repeat: right border repeat from nopaline C58 T-DNA
   5270..5671    +  CDS            Y4CG_SINFN (fragment): Protein inferred from homology: Swiss-Prot protein existence level 3. From Sinorhizobium fredii (strain NBRC 101917 / NGR234).
   6231..6860    +  CDS            pVS1 StaA: stability protein from the Pseudomonas plasmid pVS1 (Heeb et al., 2000)
   7289..8362    +  CDS            pVS1 RepA: replication protein from the Pseudomonas plasmid pVS1 (Heeb et al., 2000)
   8428..8622    +  rep_origin     pVS1 oriV: origin of replication for the Pseudomonas plasmid pVS1 (Heeb et al., 2000)
   8825..8864    +  CDS            rop (fragment): Rop protein, which maintains plasmids at low copy number; rop
   8966..9106    +  misc_feature   bom: basis of mobility region from pBR322
   9292..9880    -  rep_origin     ori: high-copy-number ColE1/pMB1/pBR322/pUC origin of replication
   9967..10761   -  CDS            KanR: aminoglycoside phosphotransferase; aphA-3; confers resistance to kanamycin
>Addgene plasmid #193423 | pNC-BiFC-Vnc | addgene full sequence | sequence record 379630 | Addgene NGS Result
TGGCAGGATATATTGTGGTGTAAACAAATTGACGCTTAGACAACTTAATAACACATTGCGGACGTTTTTA
ATGTACTGAATTAACGCCGAATTAATTCGAGCTCGGATCTGATAATTTATTTGAAAATTCATAAGAAAAG
CAAACGTTACATGAATTGATGAAACAATACAAAGACAGATAAAGCCACGCACATTTAGGATATTGGCCGA
GATTACTGAATATTGAGTAAGATCACGGAATTTCTGACAGGAGCATGTCTTCAATTCAGCCCAAATGGCA
GTTGAAATACTCAAACCGCCCCATATGCAGGAGCGGATCATTCATTGTTTGTTTGGTTGCCTTTGCCAAC
ATGGGAGTCCAAGATTCTGCAGTCAAATCTCGGTGACGGGCAGGACCGGACGGGGCGGTACCTCACTTGT
ACAGCTCGTCCATGCCGAGAGTAATTCCAGCAGCTGTAACAAATTCCAAAAGAACCATGTGATCTCTCTT
TTCATTAGGGTCTTTAGACAACTTAGATTGAGTAGACAAATAGTGGTTATCAGGCAAAAGAACTGGTCCA
TCACCAATAGGAGTATTTTGCTGATAATGATCAGCCAATTGAACTCCACCATCTTCAATATTATGTCTAA
TCTTAAAATTAGCTTTAATTCCATTCTTTTGTTTATCAGCAGTAATATAAACATTATCTGAAAAGTAATT
ATACTCCAACTTATGACCCAAAATATTTCCATCTTCTTTAAAGTCAATACCCTTCAACTCAATTCTATTA
ACCAAAGTATCTCCTTCAAACTTCACTTCAGCTCTAGTCTTATAATTTCCATCGTCCTTAAAGAAGATAG
TTCTCTCTTGAACATATCCTTCAGGCATAGCAGACTTAAAGAAATCATGTTGTTTCATGTGGTCAGGGTA
TCTAGCAAAACATTGAACTCCCCAAGACAAAGTTGTCACAAGAGTCGGCCAAGGAACCGGCAACTTTCCA
GTTGTACAAATAAACTTCAAAGTGAGCTTTCCATAAGTAGCATCTCCCTCACCCTCACCACTAACAGAAA
ACTTATGTCCATTAACGTCGCCATCCAATTCAACAAGAATAGGCACAACTCCAGTAAACAGCTCCTCGCC
CTTGCTCACTGAGAAAGATGAACTGTGGAACACGAAGTAGATGATAAGGAACAAACTGTTGAGAAGCAAC
ATATACAGGAATATCTTCAGAATCTTAGGGTTCCGCTTACTCATTCGCGATTTGGTGTATCGAGATTGGT
TATGAAATTCAGATGCTAGTGTAATGTATTGGTAATTTGGGAAGATATAATAGGAAGCAAGGCTATTTAT
CCATTTCTGAAAAGGCGAAATGGCGTCACCGCGAGCGTCACGCGCATTCCGTTCTTGCTGTAAAGCGTTG
TTTGGTACACTTTTGACTAGCGAGGCTTGGCGTGTCAGCGTATCTATTCAAAAGTCGTTAATGGCTGCGG
ATCAAGAAAAAGTTGGAATAGAAACAGAATACCCGCGAAATTCAGGCCCGGTTGCCATGTCCTACACGCC
GAAATAAACGACCAAATTAGTAGAAAAATAAAAACTGACTCGGATACTTACGTCACGTCTTGCGCACTGA
TTTGAAAAATCTCAGAATTCCAATCCCACAAAAATCTGAGCTTAACAGCACAGTTGCTCCTCTCAGAGCA
GAATCGGGTATTCAACACCCTCATATCAACTACTACGTTGTGTATAACGGTCCACATGCCGGTATATACG
ATGACTGGGGTTGTACAAAGGCGGCAACAAACGGCGTTCCCGGAGTTGCACACAAGAAATTTGCCACTAT
TACAGAGGCAAGAGCAGCAGCTGACGCGTACACAACAAGTCAGCAAACAGACAGGTTGAACTTCATCCCC
AAAGGAGAAGCTCAACTCAAGCCCAAGAGCTTTGCTAAGGCCCTAACAAGCCCACCAAAGCAAAAAGCCC
ACTGGCTCACGCTAGGAACCAAAAGGCCCAGCAGTGATCCAGCCCCAAAAGAGATCTCCTTTGCCCCGGA
GATTACAATGGACGATTTCCTCTATCTTTACGATCTAGGAAGGAAGTTCGAAGGTGAAGGTGACGACACT
ATGTTCACCACTGATAATGAGAAGGTTAGCCTCTTCAATTTCAGAAAGAATGCTGACCCACAGATGGTTA
GAGAGGCCTACGCAGCAGGTCTCATCAAGACGATCTACCCGAGTAACAATCTCCAGGAGATCAAATACCT
TCCCAAGAAGGTTAAAGATGCAGTCAAAAGATTCAGGACTAATTGCATCAAGAACACAGAGAAAGACATA
TTTCTCAAGATCAGAAGTACTATTCCAGTATGGACGATTCAAGGCTTGCTTCATAAACCAAGGCAAGTAA
TAGAGATTGGAGTCTCTAAAAAGGTAGTTCCTACTGAATCTAAGGCCATGCATGGAGTCTAAGATTCAAA
TCGAGGATCTAACAGAACTCGCCGTGAAGACTGGCGAACAGTTCATACAGAGTCTTTTACGACTCAATGA
CAAGAAGAAAATCTTCGTCAACATGGTGGAGCACGACACTCTGGTCTACTCCAAAAATGTCAAAGATACA
GTCTCAGAAGACCAAAGGGCTATTGAGACTTTTCAACAAAGGATAATTTCGGGAAACCTCCTCGGATTCC
ATTGCCCAGCTATCTGTCACTTCATCGAAAGGACAGTAGAAAAGGAAGGTGGCTCCTACAAATGCCATCA
TTGCGATAAAGGAAAGGCTATCATTCAAGATCTCTCTGCCGACAGTGGTCCCAAAGATGGACCCCCACCC
ACGAGGAGCATCGTGGAAAAAGAAGACGTTCCAACCACGTCTTCAAAGCAAGTGGATTGATGTGACATCT
CCACTGACGTAAGGGATGACGCACAATCCCACTATCCTTCGCAAGACCCTTCCTCTATATAAGGAAGTTC
ATTTCATTTGGAGAGGACACGCTCGAGTATAAGAGCTCTATTTTTACAACAATTACCAACAACAACAAAC
AACAAACAACATTACAATTACATTTACAATTACCAGTGGTCTCTGTCCAGTCCTGGCCTCGTCGGCCATT
CTCGACTAAGTTGGCAGCATCACCCGACGCACTTTGCGCCGAATAAATACCTGTGACGGAAGATCACTTC
GCAGAATAAATAAATCCTGGTGTCCCTGTTGATACCGGGAAGCCCTGGGCCAACTTTTGGCGAAAATGAG
ACGTTGATCGGCACGTAAGAGGTTCCAACTTTCACCATAATGAAATAAGATCACTACCGGGCGTATTTTT
TGAGTTATCGAGATTTTCAGGAGCTAAGGAAGCTAAACTTTTGCTGACGAGAACAGGGACTGGTGAAATG
CAGTTTAAGGTTTACACCTATAAAAGAGAGAGCCGTTATCGTCTGTTTGTGGATGTACAGAGTGATATTA
TTGACACGCCTGGGCGACGGATGGTGATCCCCCTGGCCAGTGCACGTCTGCTGTCAGATAAAGTCTCCCG
TGAACTTTACCCGGTGGTGCATATCGGGGATGAAAGCTGGCGCATGATGACCACCGATATGGCCAGTGTG
CCGGTATCCGTTATCGGGGAAGAAGTGGCTGATCTCAGCCACCGCGAAAATGACATCAAAAACGCCATTA
ACCTGATGTTCTGGGGAATATAAATGTCAGGCTCCCTTATACACAGGGCCAGTCTGGCCACTTGTGGTCT
GCTGAGACCCGGAGGTGGGTCAGGAATGGTGAGCAAGGGCGAGGAGCTGTTCACCGGGGTGGTGCCCATC
CTGGTCGAGCTGGACGGCGACGTAAACGGCCACAAGTTCAGCGTGTCCGGCGAGGGCGAGGGCGATGCCA
CCTACGGCAAGCTGACCCTGAAGCTGATCTGCACCACCGGCAAGCTGCCCGTGCCCTGGCCCACCCTCGT
GACCACCCTGGGCTACGGCCTGCAGTGCTTCGCCCGCTACCCCGACCACATGAAGCAGCACGACTTCTTC
AAGTCCGCCATGCCCGAAGGCTACGTCCAGGAGCGCACCATCTTCTTCAAGGACGACGGCAACTACAAGA
CCCGCGCCGAGGTGAAGTTCGAGGGCGACACCCTGGTGAACCGCATCGAGCTGAAGGGCATCGACTTCAA
GGAGGACGGCAACATCCTGGGGCACAAGCTGGAGTACAACTACAACAGCCACAACGTCTATATCACCGCC
GACAAGCAGAAGAACGGCATCAAGGCCAACTTCAAGATCCGCCACAACATCGAGGACGGCGGCGTGCAGC
TCGCCGACCACTACCAGCAGAACACCCCCATCGGCGACGGCCCCGTGCTGCTGCCCGACAACCACTACCT
GAGCTACCAGTCCAAGCTGAGCAAATAATCTAGACCCAAATAGGATCGTTCAAACATTTGGCAATAAAGT
TTCTTAAGATTGAATCCTGTTGCCGGTCTTGCGATGATTATCATATAATTTCTGTTGAATTACGTTAAGC
ATGTAATAATTAACATGTAATGCATGACGTTATTTATGAGATGGGTTTTTATGATTAGAGTCCCGCAATT
ATACATTTAATACGCGATAGAAAACAAAATATAGCGCGCAAACTAGGATAAATTATCGCGCGCGGTGTCA
TCTATGTTACTAGATCGTTAACGATATGTCGAGGCTCAGCAGGACCTGCAGGCATGCAAGCTTGGCACTG
GCCGTCGTTTTACAACGTCGTGACTGGGAAAACCCTGGCGTTACCCAACTTAATCGCCTTGCAGCACATC
CCCCTTTCGCCAGCTGGCGTAATAGCGAAGAGGCCCGCACCGATCGCCCTTCCCAACAGTTGCGCAGCCT
GAATGGCGAATGCTAGAGCAGCTTGAGCTTGGATCAGATTGTCGTTTCCCGCCTTCAGTTTAAACTATCA
GTGTTTGACAGGATATATTGGCGGGTAAACCTAAGAGAAAAGAGCGTTTATTAGAATAATCGGATATTTA
AAAGGGCGTGAAAAGGTTTATCCGTTCGTCCATTTGTATGTGCATGCCAACCACAGGGTTCCCCTCGGGA
TCAAAGTACTTTGATCCAACCCCTCCGCTGCTATAGTGCAGTCGGCTTCTGACGTTCAGTGCAGCCGTCT
TCTGAAAACGACATGTCGCACAAGTCCTAAGTTACGCGACAGGCTGCCGCCCTGCCCTTTTCCTGGCGTT
TTCTTGTCGCGTGTTTTAGTCGCATAAAGTAGAATACTTGCGACTAGAACCGGAGACATTACGCCATGAA
CAAGAGCGCCGCCGCTGGCCTGCTGGGCTATGCCCGCGTCAGCACCGACGACCAGGACTTGACCAACCAA
CGGGCCGAACTGCACGCGGCCGGCTGCACCAAGCTGTTTTCCGAGAAGATCACCGGCACCAGGCGCGACC
GCCCGGAGCTGGCCAGGATGCTTGACCACCTACGCCCTGGCGACGTTGTGACAGTGACCAGGCTAGACCG
CCTGGCCCGCAGCACCCGCGACCTACTGGACATTGCCGAGCGCATCCAGGAGGCCGGCGCGGGCCTGCGT
AGCCTGGCAGAGCCGTGGGCCGACACCACCACGCCGGCCGGCCGCATGGTGTTGACCGTGTTCGCCGGCA
TTGCCGAGTTCGAGCGTTCCCTAATCATCGACCGCACCCGGAGCGGGCGCGAGGCCGCCAAGGCGCGAGG
CGTGAAGTTTGGCCCCCGCCCTACCCTCACCCCGGCACAGATCGCGCACGCCCGCGAGCTGATCGACCAG
GAAGGCCGCACCGTGAAAGAGGCGGCTGCACTGCTTGGCGTGCATCGCTCGACCCTGTACCGCGCACTTG
AGCGCAGCGAGGAAGTGACGCCCACCGAGGCCAGGCGGCGCGGTGCCTTCCGTGAGGACGCATTGACCGA
GGCCGACGCCCTGGCGGCCGCCGAGAATGAACGCCAAGAGGAACAAGCATGAAACCGCACCAGGACGGCC
AGGACGAACCGTTTTTCATTACCGAAGAGATCGAGGCGGAGATGATCGCGGCCGGGTACGTGTTCGAGCC
GCCCGCGCACGTCTCAACCGTGCGGCTGCATGAAATCCTGGCCGGTTTGTCTGATGCCAAGCTGGCGGCC
TGGCCGGCGAGCTTGGCCGCTGAAGAAACCGAGCGCCGCCGTCTAAAAAGGTGATGTGTATTTGAGTAAA
ACAGCTTGCGTCATGCGGTCGCTGCGTATATGATGCGATGAGTAAATAAACAAATACGCAAGGGGAACGC
ATGAAGGTTATCGCTGTACTTAACCAGAAAGGCGGGTCAGGCAAGACGACCATCGCAACCCATCTAGCCC
GCGCCCTGCAACTCGCCGGGGCCGATGTTCTGTTAGTCGATTCCGATCCCCAGGGCAGTGCCCGCGATTG
GGCGGCCGTGCGGGAAGATCAACCGCTAACCGTTGTCGGCATCGACCGCCCGACGATTGACCGCGACGTG
AAGGCCATCGGCCGGCGCGACTTCGTAGTGATCGACGGAGCGCCCCAGGCGGCGGACTTGGCTGTGTCCG
CGATCAAGGCAGCCGACTTCGTGCTGATTCCGGTGCAGCCAAGCCCTTACGACATATGGGCCACCGCCGA
CCTGGTGGAGCTGGTTAAGCAGCGCATTGAGGTCACGGATGGAAGGCTACAAGCGGCCTTTGTCGTGTCG
CGGGCGATCAAAGGCACGCGCATCGGCGGTGAGGTTGCCGAGGCGCTGGCCGGGTACGAGCTGCCCATTC
TTGAGTCCCGTATCACGCAGCGCGTGAGCTACCCAGGCACTGCCGCCGCCGGCACAACCGTTCTTGAATC
AGAACCCGAGGGCGACGCTGCCCGCGAGGTCCAGGCGCTGGCCGCTGAAATTAAATCAAAACTCATTTGA
GTTAATGAGGTAAAGAGAAAATGAGCAAAAGCACAAACACGCTAAGTGCCGGCCGTCCGAGCGCACGCAG
CAGCAAGGCTGCAACGTTGGCCAGCCTGGCAGACACGCCAGCCATGAAGCGGGTCAACTTTCAGTTGCCG
GCGGAGGATCACACCAAGCTGAAGATGTACGCGGTACGCCAAGGCAAGACCATTACCGAGCTGCTATCTG
AATACATCGCGCAGCTACCAGAGTAAATGAGCAAATGAATAAATGAGTAGATGAATTTTAGCGGCTAAAG
GAGGCGGCATGGAAAATCAAGAACAACCAGGCACCGACGCCGTGGAATGCCCCATGTGTGGAGGAACGGG
CGGTTGGCCAGGCGTAAGCGGCTGGGTTGCCTGCCGGCCCTGCAATGGCACTGGAACCCCCAAGCCCGAG
GAATCGGCGTGAGCGGTCGCAAACCATCCGGCCCGGTACAAATCGGCGCGGCGCTGGGTGATGACCTGGT
GGAGAAGTTGAAGGCGGCGCAGGCCGCCCAGCGGCAACGCATCGAGGCAGAAGCACGCCCCGGTGAATCG
TGGCAAGCGGCCGCTGATCGAATCCGCAAAGAATCCCGGCAACCGCCGGCAGCCGGTGCGCCGTCGATTA
GGAAGCCGCCCAAGGGCGACGAGCAACCAGATTTTTTCGTTCCGATGCTCTATGACGTGGGCACCCGCGA
TAGTCGCAGCATCATGGACGTGGCCGTTTTCCGTCTGTCGAAGCGTGACCGACGAGCTGGCGAGGTGATC
CGCTACGAGCTTCCAGACGGGCACGTAGAGGTTTCCGCAGGGCCGGCGGGCATGGCCAGTGTGTGGGATT
ACGACCTGGTACTGATGGCGGTTTCCCATCTAACCGAATCCATGAACCGATACCGGGAAGGGAAGGGAGA
CAAGCCCGGCCGCGTGTTCCGTCCACACGTTGCGGACGTACTCAAGTTCTGCCGGCGAGCCGATGGCGGA
AAGCAGAAAGACGACCTGGTAGAAACCTGCATTCGGTTAAACACCACGCACGTTGCCATGCAGCGTACGA
AGAAGGCCAAGAACGGCCGCCTGGTGACGGTATCCGAGGGTGAAGCCTTGATTAGCCGCTACAAGATCGT
AAAGAGCGAAACCGGGCGGCCGGAGTACATCGAGATCGAGCTAGCTGATTGGATGTACCGCGAGATCACA
GAAGGCAAGAACCCGGACGTGCTGACGGTTCACCCCGATTACTTTTTGATCGATCCCGGCATCGGCCGTT
TTCTCTACCGCCTGGCACGCCGCGCCGCAGGCAAGGCAGAAGCCAGATGGTTGTTCAAGACGATCTACGA
ACGCAGTGGCAGCGCCGGAGAGTTCAAGAAGTTCTGTTTCACCGTGCGCAAGCTGATCGGGTCAAATGAC
CTGCCGGAGTACGATTTGAAGGAGGAGGCGGGGCAGGCTGGCCCGATCCTAGTCATGCGCTACCGCAACC
TGATCGAGGGCGAAGCATCCGCCGGTTCCTAATGTACGGAGCAGATGCTAGGGCAAATTGCCCTAGCAGG
GGAAAAAGGTCGAAAAGGTCTCTTTCCTGTGGATAGCACGTACATTGGGAACCCAAAGCCGTACATTGGG
AACCGGAACCCGTACATTGGGAACCCAAAGCCGTACATTGGGAACCGGTCACACATGTAAGTGACTGATA
TAAAAGAGAAAAAAGGCGATTTTTCCGCCTAAAACTCTTTAAAACTTATTAAAACTCTTAAAACCCGCCT
GGCCTGTGCATAACTGTCTGGCCAGCGCACAGCCGAAGAGCTGCAAAAAGCGCCTACCCTTCGGTCGCTG
CGCTCCCTACGCCCCGCCGCTTCGCGTCGGCCTATCGCGGCCGCTGGCCGCTCAAAAATGGCTGGCCTAC
GGCCAGGCAATCTACCAGGGCGCGGACAAGCCGCGCCGTCGCCACTCGACCGCCGGCGCCCACATCAAGG
CACCCTGCCTCGCGCGTTTCGGTGATGACGGTGAAAACCTCTGACACATGCAGCTCCCGGAGACGGTCAC
AGCTTGTCTGTAAGCGGATGCCGGGAGCAGACAAGCCCGTCAGGGCGCGTCAGCGGGTGTTGGCGGGTGT
CGGGGCGCAGCCATGACCCAGTCACGTAGCGATAGCGGAGTGTATACTGGCTTAACTATGCGGCATCAGA
GCAGATTGTACTGAGAGTGCACCATATGCGGTGTGAAATACCGCACAGATGCGTAAGGAGAAAATACCGC
ATCAGGCGCTCTTCCGCTTCCTCGCTCACTGACTCGCTGCGCTCGGTCGTTCGGCTGCGGCGAGCGGTAT
CAGCTCACTCAAAGGCGGTAATACGGTTATCCACAGAATCAGGGGATAACGCAGGAAAGAACATGTGAGC
AAAAGGCCAGCAAAAGGCCAGGAACCGTAAAAAGGCCGCGTTGCTGGCGTTTTTCCATAGGCTCCGCCCC
CCTGACGAGCATCACAAAAATCGACGCTCAAGTCAGAGGTGGCGAAACCCGACAGGACTATAAAGATACC
AGGCGTTTCCCCCTGGAAGCTCCCTCGTGCGCTCTCCTGTTCCGACCCTGCCGCTTACCGGATACCTGTC
CGCCTTTCTCCCTTCGGGAAGCGTGGCGCTTTCTCATAGCTCACGCTGTAGGTATCTCAGTTCGGTGTAG
GTCGTTCGCTCCAAGCTGGGCTGTGTGCACGAACCCCCCGTTCAGCCCGACCGCTGCGCCTTATCCGGTA
ACTATCGTCTTGAGTCCAACCCGGTAAGACACGACTTATCGCCACTGGCAGCAGCCACTGGTAACAGGAT
TAGCAGAGCGAGGTATGTAGGCGGTGCTACAGAGTTCTTGAAGTGGTGGCCTAACTACGGCTACACTAGA
AGGACAGTATTTGGTATCTGCGCTCTGCTGAAGCCAGTTACCTTCGGAAAAAGAGTTGGTAGCTCTTGAT
CCGGCAAACAAACCACCGCTGGTAGCGGTGGTTTTTTTGTTTGCAAGCAGCAGATTACGCGCAGAAAAAA
AGGATCTCAAGAAGATCCTTTGATCTTTTCTACGGGGTCTGACGCTCAGTGGAACGAAAACTCACGTTAA
GGGATTTTGGTCATGCATTCTAGGTACTAAAACAATTCATCCAGTAAAATATAATATTTTATTTTCTCCC
AATCAGGCTTGATCCCCAGTAAGTCAAAAAATAGCTCGACATACTGTTCTTCCCCGATATCCTCCCTGAT
CGACCGGACGCAGAAGGCAATGTCATACCACTTGTCCGCCCTGCCGCTTCTCCCAAGATCAATAAAGCCA
CTTACTTTGCCATCTTTCACAAAGATGTTGCTGTCTCCCAGGTCGCCGTGGGAAAAGACAAGTTCCTCTT
CGGGCTTTTCCGTCTTTAAAAAATCATACAGCTCGCGCGGATCTTTAAATGGAGTGTCTTCTTCCCAGTT
TTCGCAATCCACATCGGCCAGATCGTTATTCAGTAAGTAATCCAATTCGGCTAAGCGGCTGTCTAAGCTA
TTCGTATAGGGACAATCCGATATGTCGATGGAGTGAAAGAGCCTGATGCACTCCGCATACAGCTCGATAA
TCTTTTCAGGGCTTTGTTCATCTTCATACTCTTCCGAGCAAAGGACGCCATCGGCCTCACTCATGAGCAG
ATTGCTCCAGCCATCATGCCGTTCAAAGTGCAGGACCTTTGGAACAGGCAGCTTTCCTTCCAGCCATAGC
ATCATGTCCTTTTCCCGTTCCACATCATAGGTGGTCCCTTTATACCGGCTGTCCGTCATTTTTAAATATA
GGTTTTCATTTTCTCCCACCAGCTTATATACCTTAGCAGGAGACATTCCTTCCGTATCTTTTACGCAGCG
GTATTTTTCGATCAGTTTTTTCAATTCCGGTGATATTCTCATTTTAGCCATTTATTATTTCCTTCCTCTT
TTCTACAGTATTTAAAGATACCCCAAGAAGCTAATTATAACAAGACGAACTCCAATTCACTGTTCCTTGC
ATTCTAAAACCTTAAATACCAGAAAACAGCTTTTTCAAAGTTGTTTTCAAAGTTGGCGTATAACATAGTA
TCGACGGAGCCGATTTTGAAACCGCGGTGATCACAGGCAGCAACGCTCTGTCATCGTTACAATCAACATG
CTACCCTCCGCGAGATCATCCGTGTTTCAAACCCGGCAGCTTAGTTGCCGTTCTTCCGAATAGCATCGGT
AACATGAGCAAAGTCTGCCGCCTTACAACGGCTCTCCCGCTGACGCCGTCCCGGACTGATGGGCTGCCTG
TATCGAGTGGTGATTTTGTGCCGAGCTGCCGGTCGGGGAGCTGTTGGCTGGCTGG
